Addgene plasmid #147714: pAc5.1B-lambdaN-HA-DmNot2-del429-453-dsRNAres_U
Purpose: Insect Expression of DmNot2-del429-453-dsRNAres
Depositing lab: Elisa Izaurralde. Depositing organization: Max Planck Institute for Developmental Biology. Publication: Structure and assembly of the NOT module of the human CCR4-NOT complex. Boland A, Chen Y, Raisch T, Jonas S, Kuzuoglu-Ozturk D, Wohlbold L, Weichenrieder O, Izaurralde E. Nat Struct Mol Biol. 2013 Nov;20(11):1289-97. doi: 10.1038/nsmb.2681. Epub 2013 Oct 13. PubMed 24121232.
Backbone
  Vector backbone: Unknown
  Vector type: Insect Expression
Growth in bacteria
  Bacterial resistance: Ampicillin, 100 μg/mL
  Growth temperature: 37°C
  Growth strain: DH5alpha
  Copy number: Low Copy
Gene/Insert
  Gene/Insert name: DmNot2-del429-453-dsRNAres (alt names: regena (rga); CG2138, CG2161)
  Species: D. melanogaster (fly)
  Entrez Gene: Rga (a.k.a. Dmel_CG2161, CG2138, CG2161, Dmel\CG2161, NOT2, Not2, RGA, l(3)03834, not2)
  Cloning method: Unknown
Terms and licenses: Academic/Nonprofit Terms; Industry Terms: Not Available to Industry
Depositor comments: ORF extracted from NCBI NM_169080.1. Plasmids from this collection were made available to the research community and donated after the lab closed. Please note that the sequence provided by the depositing laboratory may be theoretical/predicted or based on Sanger sequencing results. There may be discrepancies between sequencing results obtained by Addgene and the depositor sequence. If an Addgene verified sequence is not available, please contact before placing your order to request that our lab fully sequence the plasmid.
How to cite: pAc5.1B-lambdaN-HA-DmNot2-del429-453-dsRNAres_U was a gift from Elisa Izaurralde (Addgene plasmid # 147714 ; http://n2t.net/addgene:147714 ; RRID:Addgene_147714)
