[The description below was written by a language model from this plasmid's Addgene catalogue record and pLannotate feature annotations shown in this document.]
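Description:
pAc5.1B-lambdaN-HA-DmNot2-del429-453-dsRNAres_U is a 7,137 nt insect expression plasmid for producing a tagged, mutant form of Drosophila melanogaster NOT2 (Rga/Regena, CG2161), a subunit of the CCR4-NOT deadenylase complex. The catalogue lists the backbone as unknown, although the name and the annotated parts point to a pAc5.1-type vector. In bacteria it is maintained through a ColE1/pUC-family origin and selected with ampicillin via the β-lactamase gene and its own promoter. The record lists the plasmid as low copy even though the origin is annotated as a high-copy type. Short fragments of a tetracycline resistance gene and of SV40 large T antigen are backbone remnants rather than functional units, and no selectable marker for insect cells is annotated.

Expression is driven by the constitutive Drosophila actin 5C promoter and terminated by an SV40 polyadenylation signal. The coding region begins with a short fragment of the bacteriophage lambda N protein, the peptide that binds boxB RNA hairpins, followed by an HA epitope and then the Not2 open reading frame. A V5 tag sequence lies downstream of the insert, but the record does not show whether it is translated in frame.

According to the name, the insert lacks residues 429–453 and has been made resistant to a dsRNA. That combination suits complementation experiments, in which endogenous NOT2 is depleted by RNAi and the mutant is expressed in its place. The lambdaN fusion also allows tethering of the protein to boxB-containing reporter mRNAs. The associated work concerns the structure and assembly of the NOT module of CCR4-NOT, but the record does not state what the deleted region does.
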