Features (pLannotate 1.2.2; 11 found; start..end, strand, type, name):
     56..2568    +  promoter       Ac5 promoter: Drosophila melanogaster actin 5C promoter
   2588..2653    +  CDS            N (fragment): REGN_LAMBD - Experimental evidence at protein level: Swiss-Prot protein existence level 1. Plays a role as a transcriptional antitermination factor that allows the virus to initiate its lytic phase. Activates expression of the delayed viral early genes by modifying host RNA polymerase (RNAP) into a form that is resistant to termination signals. This antitermination function requires the host NusA protein which serves to stabilize the interaction between antitermination protein N and host RNA polymerase. From Escherichia phage lambda (Bacteriophage lambda).
   2678..2704    +  CDS            3xHA (fragment): three tandem HA epitope tags
   2717..4396    +  CDS            Rga: RGA_DROME - Also known as Not2 From Drosophila melanogaster (Fruit fly).
   4422..4463    +  CDS            V5 tag: epitope tag from simian virus 5
   4563..4697    -  polyA_signal   SV40 poly(A) signal: SV40 polyadenylation signal
   4720..4804    -  CDS            large T antigen (fragment): large T antigen from SV40 (simian virus 40)
   4805..5275    +  CDS            TcR (fragment): tetracycline efflux protein; tet; confers resistance to tetracycline
   5319..5907    -  rep_origin     ori: high-copy-number ColE1/pMB1/pBR322/pUC origin of replication
   6078..6938    -  CDS            AmpR: β-lactamase; bla; confers resistance to ampicillin, carbenicillin, and related antibiotics
   6939..7043    -  promoter       AmpR promoter: bla
>Addgene plasmid #147714 | pAc5.1B-lambdaN-HA-DmNot2-del429-453-dsRNAres_U | depositor full sequence | sequence record 290161 | Full Sequence
CTTCAAGGAATTAATTCTATATTCTAAAAACACAAATGATACTTCTAAAAAAAATCATGAATGGCATCAA
CTCTGAATCAAATCTTTGCAGATGCACCTACTTCTCATTTCCACTGTCACATCATTTTTCCAGATCTCGC
TGCCTGTTATGTGGCCCACAAACCAAGACACGTTTTATGGCCATTAAAGCTGGCTGATCGTCGCCAAACA
CCAAATACATATCAATATGTACATTCGAGAAAGAAGCGATCAAAGAAGCGTCTTCGGGCGAGTAGGAGAA
TGCGGAGGAGAAGGAGAACGAGCTGATCTAGTATCTCTCCACAATCCAATGCCAACTGACCAACTGGCCA
TATTCGGAGCAATTTGAAGCCAATTTCCATCGCCTGGCGATCGCTCCATTCTTGGCTATATGTTTTTCAC
CGTTCCCGGGGCCATTTTCAAAGACTCGTCGGTAAGATAAGATTGTGTCACTCGCTGTCTCTCTTCATTT
GTCGAAGAATGCTGAGGAATTTCGCGATGACGTCGGCGAGTATTTTGAAGAATGAGAATAATTTGTATTT
ATACGAAAATCAGTTAGTGGAATTTTCTACAAAAACATGTTATCTATAGATAATTTTGTTGCAAAATATG
TTGACTATGACAAAGATTGTATGTATATACCTTTAATGTATTCTCATTTTCTTATGTATTTATAATGGCA
ATGATGATACTGATGATATTTTAAGATGATGCCAGACCACAGGCTGATTTCTGCGTCTTTTGCCGAACGC
AGTGCATGTGCGGTTGTTGTTTTTTGGAATAGTTTCAATTTTCGGACTGTCCGCTTTGATTTCAGTTTCT
TGGCTTATTCAAAAAGCAAAGTAAAGCCAAAAAAGCGAGATGGCAATACCAAATGCGGCAAAACGGTAGT
GGAAGGAAAGGGGTGCGGGGCAGCGGAAGGAAGGGTGGGGCGGGGCGTGGCGGGGTCTGTGGCTGGGCGC
GACGTCACCGACGTTGGAGCCACTCCTTTGACCATGTGTGCGTGTGTGTATTATTCGTGTCTCGCCACTC
GCCGGTTGTTTTTTTCTTTTTATCTCGCTCTCTCTAGCGCCATCTCGTACGCATGCTCAACGCACCGCAT
GTTGCCGTGTCCTTTATGCGTCATTTTGGCTCGAAATAGGCAATTATTTAAACAAAGATTAGTCAACGAA
AACGCTAAAATAAATAAGTCTACAATATGGTTACTTATTGCCATGTGTGTGCAGCCAACGATAGCAACAA
AAGCAACAACACAGTGGCTTTCCCTCTTTCACTTTTTGTTTGCAAGCGCGTGCGAGCAAGACGGCACGAC
CGGCAAACGCAATTACGCTGACAAAGAGCAGACGAAGTTTTGGCCGAAAAACATCAAGGCGCCTGATACG
AATGCATTTGCAATAACAATTGCGATATTTAATATTGTTTATGAAGCTGTTTGACTTCAAAACACACAAA
AAAAAAAATAAAACAAATTATTTGAAAGAGAATTAGGAATCGGACAGCTTATCGTTACGGGCTAACAGCA
CACCGAGACGAAATAGCTTACCTGACGTCACAGCCTCTGGAAGAACTGCCGCCAAGCAGAGAGAGAGAGA
AAAAGAGGGAGAGCAGCTTAGACCGCATGTGCTTGTGTGTGAGGCGTCTCTCTCTTCGTCTCCTGTTTGC
GCAAACGCATAGACTGCACTGAGAAAATCGATTACCTATTTTTTATGAATGAATATTTGCACTATTACTA
TTCAAAACTATTAAGATAGCAATCACATTCAATAGCCAAATACTATACCACCTGAGCGATGCAACGAAAT
GATCAATTTGAGCAAAAATGCTGCATATTTAGGACGGCATCATTATAGAAATGCTTCTTGCTGTGTACTT
TTCTCTCGTCTGGCAGCTGTTTCGCCGTTATTGTTAAAACCGGCTTAAGTTAGGTGTGTTTTCTACGACT
AGTGATGCCCCTACTAGAAGATGTGTGTTGCACAAATGTCCCTGAATAACCAATTTGAAGTGCAGATAGC
AGTAAACGTAAGCTAATATGAATATTATTTAACTGTAATGTTTTAATATCGCTGGACATTACTAATAAAC
CCACTATAAACACATGTACATATGTATGTTTTGGCATACAATGAGTAGTTGGGGAAAAAATGTGTAAAAG
CACCGTGACCATCACAGCATAAAGATAACCAGCTGAAGTATCGAATATGAGTAACCCCCAAATTGAATCA
CATGCCGCAACTGATAGGACCCATGGAAGTACACTCTTCATGGCGATATACAAGACACACACAAGCACGA
ACACCCAGTTGCGGAGGAAATTCTCCGTAAATGAAAACCCAATCGGCGAACAATTCATACCCATATATGG
TAAAAGTTTTGAACGCGACTTGAGAGCGGAGAGCATTGCGGCTGATAAGGTTTTAGCGCTAAGCGGGCTT
TATAAAACGGGCTGCGGGACCAGTTTTCATATCACTACCGTTTGAGTTCTTGTGCTGTGTGGATACTCCT
CCCGACACAAAGCCGCTCCATCAGCCAGCAGTCGTCTAATCCAGAGACCCCGGATCGGGGTACCAACATG
GACGCACAAACACGACGACGTGAGCGTCGCGCTGAGAAACAAGCTCAATGGAAAGCTGCAAACGGTGGAT
CTCCTCCACATATGGCTTACCCATACGATGTTCCAGATTACGCTCCTCCAAGCTTGATGGCGAATTTAAA
TTTTCAACAACCCCCGAGAAGTATAGCGAACGCGGCGTTAGCTGGCCGGACAACAGGCGGATTCGGTGGT
AGCTCCCTGGCTGGCCATGTGACGCCCACGTCGGGCATGTTTCAAACCGACTTCGCCAACTCCTATCCAG
GAACGGCGAACTACGGACAGGCGCCGCAGCAGCAGCAACAACAGCAGCAGCAGCCCCAACTGTCGCCGAA
CCGGAATGCCCAGCTGTCGGTCGGCGGACCCGCCATCTCGAGCGGCAACCGCAACGCCAACCTCTTCGGC
CAGCGTCAGTTTGTGGAGCGGCGAGCCATGCAAGGATTGGGCAGTGGCCCCATGTCGAACATGGGCAACT
TCATGCAGACGGGTCGCGGCGGCTACGGAACGGGCGGAGGCGGTGGCGGTCCTTTGAATAACTTCCACGT
GTTCGGCGGCGGCGGTGGTAGCGACACCTCCACGCCTGCCCTGCTCGATCCCACGGAGTTCCCCTCCTTG
ACCAACGCTCGTGGACAAAATGATCAAACGTTGCCGCAGTCCAACCCCTTGCAACCCCCCGGATCCAAGC
CGTACGGAAACTTTTTCACGTCATTCGGAATGGTCAAACAGCCCACCAGTGAACAGAGCGAATTTACCAT
GTCAAATGAAGATTTTCCAGCCCTTCCCGGAACGCAGAATTCCGATGGAACGACCAATGCCGTCGGTTCC
GTGGCTGGCACGGGCGGAAGCGGCGGAGCTAGCACGGAAAATCATCTGGATGGAACCGAGAAACCCATGA
ACTCCATCGTCGTGTCCGGCAGTGCCTCCGGATCCTCCGGAAGCAATGTGGGAGTCGTCGGAGGAAACGG
ACTGGGAGCTGTCGGATCGGGAATTGGTGGACTGGCGGTCGGAGGAGGAGGCGGCGCGGGATCCAGTGGC
GGAGGCGGCGTGGGAGGAAACGCGGCTTCCGGAGTCGTGGGAGGTAGCCACGTTGGCTTGGTCGGATCGA
ATTCCGGAATCGGAGGAGTGAATTCCGTTCCGAATTCCAACGCTATGATGGGAGTTGGAGGAGGATTGGG
TTCGGGCTCCGGATCCTCAGGTTCCGGCGCCGGAGGAGAACACTTGAATGACAACAGCTCCAATGACAAG
CTCGTTAAATCCGGAGTCCAGACATCCCCGGACGGTAAAGTGACGAATATTCCGGCCACGATGGTCAATA
ATCAATTTGGAATGGTCGGATTGTTGACCTTTATCCGCGCGGCGGAGACCGACCCGAACTTGGTCACCTT
GAGCTTGGGTGCACAGCCCTGCAGAGCACAAGACGTTGAGTTCAACGTGCCACCCGAATATCTGATTAAC
TTTGCGATAAGAGACAAACTAACAGCGCCGGTACTGAAAAAGCTGCAAGAAGACCTGCTCTTTTTCCTTT
TTTACACGAACATCGGCGATATGATGCAATTGATGGCAGCTGCTGAATTGCATAGTCGCGAGTGGCGATA
CCACGTGGAGGAGAAAATATGGATAACTCGAATTCCTGGCATTGATCAATATGAAAAAAATGGTACAAAA
GAGCGCGGCACCTTCTACTACTTTGATGCGCAAAGTTGGAAACGTTTGTCCAAGGTTTTCCAAATAGATC
CCGAGAAATTAGATAAATGTCCCAATATAAGTGCGTTTATGAATGGACAGTCTGTATAATCTAGAGGGCC
CGCGGTTCGAAGGTAAGCCTATCCCTAACCCTCTCCTCGGTCTCGATTCTACGCGTACCGGTCATCATCA
CCATCACCATTGAGTTTAAACCCGCTGATCAGCCTCGACTGTGCCTTCTAAGGCCTGAGCTCGCTGATCA
GCCTCGATCGAGGATCCAGACATGATAAGATACATTGATGAGTTTGGACAAACCACAACTAGAATGCAGT
GAAAAAAATGCTTTATTTGTGAAATTTGTGATGCTATTGCTTTATTTGTAACCATTATAAGCTGCAATAA
ACAAGTTAACAACAACAATTGCATTCATTTTATGTTTCAGGTTCAGGGGGAGGTGTGGGAGGTTTTTTAA
AGCAAGTAAAACCTCTACAAATGTGGTATGGCTGATTATGATCAGTCGACCGATGCCCTTGAGAGCCTTC
AACCCAGTCAGCTCCTTCCGGTGGGCGCGGGGCATGACTATCGTCGCCGCACTTATGACTGTCTTCTTTA
TCATGCAACTCGTAGGACAGGTGCCGGCAGCGCTCTGGGTCATTTTCGGCGAGGACCGCTTTCGCTGGAG
CGCGACGATGATCGGCCTGTCGCTTGCGGTATTCGGAATCTTGCACGCCCTCGCTCAAGCCTTCGTCACT
GGTCCCGCCACCAAACGTTTCGGCGAGAAGCAGGCCATTATCGCCGGCATGGCGGCCGACGCGCTGGGCT
ACGTCTTGCTGGCGTTCGCGACGCGAGGCTGGATGGCCTTCCCCATTATGATTCTTCTCGCTTCCGGCGG
CATCGGGATGCCCGCGTTGCAGGCCATGCTGTCCAGGCAGGTAGATGACGACCATCAGGGACAGCTTCAA
GGATCGCTCGCGGCTCTTACCAGCCAGCAAAAGGCCAGGAACCGTAAAAAGGCCGCGTTGCTGGCGTTTT
TCCATAGGCTCCGCCCCCCTGACGAGCATCACAAAAATCGACGCTCAAGTCAGAGGTGGCGAAACCCGAC
AGGACTATAAAGATACCAGGCGTTTCCCCCTGGAAGCTCCCTCGTGCGCTCTCCTGTTCCGACCCTGCCG
CTTACCGGATACCTGTCCGCCTTTCTCCCTTCGGGAAGCGTGGCGCTTTCTCAATGCTCACGCTGTAGGT
ATCTCAGTTCGGTGTAGGTCGTTCGCTCCAAGCTGGGCTGTGTGCACGAACCCCCCGTTCAGCCCGACCG
CTGCGCCTTATCCGGTAACTATCGTCTTGAGTCCAACCCGGTAAGACACGACTTATCGCCACTGGCAGCA
GCCACTGGTAACAGGATTAGCAGAGCGAGGTATGTAGGCGGTGCTACAGAGTTCTTGAAGTGGTGGCCTA
ACTACGGCTACACTAGAAGGACAGTATTTGGTATCTGCGCTCTGCTGAAGCCAGTTACCTTCGGAAAAAG
AGTTGGTAGCTCTTGATCCGGCAAACAAACCACCGCTGGTAGCGGTGGTTTTTTTGTTTGCAAGCAGCAG
ATTACGCGCAGAAAAAAAGGATCTCAAGAAGATCCTTTGATCTTTTCTACGGGGTCTGACGCTCAGTGGA
ACGAAAACTCACGTTAAGGGATTTTGGTCATGAGATTATCAAAAAGGATCTTCACCTAGATCCTTTTAAA
TTAAAAATGAAGTTTTAAATCAATCTAAAGTATATATGAGTAAACTTGGTCTGACAGTTACCAATGCTTA
ATCAGTGAGGCACCTATCTCAGCGATCTGTCTATTTCGTTCATCCATAGTTGCCTGACTCCCCGTCGTGT
AGATAACTACGATACGGGAGGGCTTACCATCTGGCCCCAGTGCTGCAATGATACCGCGAGACCCACGCTC
ACCGGCTCCAGATTTATCAGCAATAAACCAGCCAGCCGGAAGGGCCGAGCGCAGAAGTGGTCCTGCAACT
TTATCCGCCTCCATCCAGTCTATTAATTGTTGCCGGGAAGCTAGAGTAAGTAGTTCGCCAGTTAATAGTT
TGCGCAACGTTGTTGCCATTGCTGCAGGCATCGTGGTGTCACGCTCGTCGTTTGGTATGGCTTCATTCAG
CTCCGGTTCCCAACGATCAAGGCGAGTTACATGATCCCCCATGTTGTGCAAAAAAGCGGTTAGCTCCTTC
GGTCCTCCGATCGTTGTCAGAAGTAAGTTGGCCGCAGTGTTATCACTCATGGTTATGGCAGCACTGCATA
ATTCTCTTACTGTCATGCCATCCGTAAGATGCTTTTCTGTGACTGGTGAGTACTCAACCAAGTCATTCTG
AGAATAGTGTATGCGGCGACCGAGTTGCTCTTGCCCGGCGTCAACACGGGATAATACCGCGCCACATAGC
AGAACTTTAAAAGTGCTCATCATTGGAAAACGTTCTTCGGGGCGAAAACTCTCAAGGATCTTACCGCTGT
TGAGATCCAGTTCGATGTAACCCACTCGTGCACCCAACTGATCTTCAGCATCTTTTACTTTCACCAGCGT
TTCTGGGTGAGCAAAAACAGGAAGGCAAAATGCCGCAAAAAAGGGAATAAGGGCGACACGGAAATGTTGA
ATACTCATACTCTTCCTTTTTCAATATTATTGAAGCATTTATCAGGGTTATTGTCTCATGAGCGGATACA
TATTTGAATGTATTTAGAAAAATAAACAAATAGGGGTTCCGCGCACATTTCCCCGAAAAGTGCCACCTGA
CGTCTAAGAAACCATTATTATCATGACATTAACCTATAAAAATAGGCGTATCACGAGGCCCTTTCGT
